Addgene plasmid #184620: pCIS.MTRIA-UTS
Purpose: For expression of a fluorescent sensor for urotensin II in mammalian cells
Depositing lab: Hiroshi Hibino & Daisuke Ino. Depositing organization: The University of Osaka. Publication: A fluorescent sensor for real-time measurement of extracellular oxytocin dynamics in the brain. Ino D, Tanaka Y, Hibino H, Nishiyama M. Nat Methods. 2022 Sep 22. pii: 10.1038/s41592-022-01597-x. doi: 10.1038/s41592-022-01597-x. PubMed 36138174.
Backbone
  Vector backbone: pCIS
  Vector type: Mammalian Expression
Growth in bacteria
  Bacterial resistance: Ampicillin, 100 μg/mL
  Growth temperature: 37°C
  Growth strain: DH5alpha
  Copy number: High Copy
Gene/Insert
  Gene/Insert name: MTRIA-UTS (alt name: UTS biosensor)
  Species: Synthetic
  Insert size (bp): 1863
  Promoter: CAG promoter
  Cloning method: Restriction Enzyme; 5′ cloning site EcoRI (unknown if destroyed); 3′ cloning site SpeI (unknown if destroyed)
Terms and licenses: Academic/Nonprofit Terms; Industry Terms: Not Available to Industry
Depositor comments: Please visit https://doi.org/10.1101/2021.07.30.454450 for bioRxiv preprint.
How to cite: pCIS.MTRIA-UTS was a gift from Hiroshi Hibino & Daisuke Ino (Addgene plasmid # 184620 ; http://n2t.net/addgene:184620 ; RRID:Addgene_184620)
