[The description below was written by a language model from this plasmid's Addgene catalogue record and pLannotate feature annotations shown in this document.]
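Description:
pCIS.MTRIA-UTS is a mammalian expression plasmid of about 7.0 kb, built on the pCIS backbone, that encodes a genetically encoded fluorescent sensor for the peptide urotensin II. It is maintained in E. coli through a high-copy ColE1/pUC-type origin and selected with ampicillin via the β-lactamase gene. The backbone shows clear pBluescript ancestry. It carries an f1 phage origin, flanking T7 and T3 promoters, lac promoter/operator elements, fragments of lacZα and lacI, and remnants of the pBluescript multiple cloning site on either side of the insert. No mammalian selection marker is annotated, which suggests the plasmid is intended mainly for transient transfection.

The payload is a synthetic 1,863 bp insert, cloned between EcoRI and SpeI. It is driven by the CAG promoter, which here comprises the CMV immediate-early enhancer, the chicken β-actin promoter and a chimeric β-actin/β-globin intron, giving strong and broadly active expression. Transcripts end at a rabbit β-globin polyadenylation signal, and the short "HBB" hit upstream of it is probably residual globin sequence from that cassette. Within the insert, annotation detects a region resembling the rat urotensin-2 receptor (Uts2r), followed by an EGFP-derived green fluorescent protein. About 400 bp downstream of this is unannotated and presumably encodes the rest of the receptor. The match to rat reflects the annotation tool's best hit, and the record lists the insert only as synthetic. This layout fits a GPCR-based sensor in which a fluorescent protein module sits inside the receptor, so that ligand binding alters fluorescence. The record does not give the exact design. The plasmid is used to express the sensor in mammalian cells for optical detection of urotensin II.
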