Features (pLannotate 1.2.2; 21 found; start..end, strand, type, name):
      1..304     +  enhancer       CMV enhancer: human cytomegalovirus immediate early enhancer
    306..581     +  promoter       chicken β-actin promoter: No description available
    582..1598    +  intron         chimeric intron: chimera between introns from chicken β-actin and rabbit β-globin
   1652..1691    -  misc_feature   MCS (fragment): pBluescript multiple cloning site
   1824..2414    +  CDS            Uts2r (fragment): UR2R_RAT - Also known as Gpr14, Senr. Experimental evidence at protein level: Swiss-Prot protein existence level 1. High affinity receptor for urotensin-2 and urotensin-2B. The activity of this receptor is mediated by a G-protein that activate a phosphatidylinositol-calcium second messenger system. From Rattus norvegicus (Rat).
   2436..3158    +  CDS            cEGFP: cEGFP is a basic (constitutively fluorescent) green fluorescent protein published in 2008, derived from Aequorea victoria.
   3558..3577    -  misc_feature   MCS (fragment): pBluescript multiple cloning site
   3578..3652    +  CDS            HBB (fragment): HBB_PONPY - Experimental evidence at transcript level: Swiss-Prot protein existence level 2. Involved in oxygen transport from the lung to the various peripheral tissues. From Pongo pygmaeus (Bornean orangutan).
   3723..3778    +  polyA_signal   β-globin poly(A) signal: rabbit β-globin polyadenylation signal (Gil and Proudfoot, 1987)
   4133..4151    -  promoter       T3 promoter: promoter for bacteriophage T3 RNA polymerase
   4196..4212    -  protein_bind   lac operator: The lac repressor binds to the lac operator to inhibit transcription in E. coli. This inhibition can be relieved by adding lactose or isopropyl-β-D-thiogalactopyranoside (IPTG). lac repressor encoded by lacI
   4220..4250    -  promoter       lac promoter: promoter for the E. coli lac operon
   4265..4286    -  protein_bind   CAP binding site: CAP binding activates transcription in the presence of cAMP. E. coli catabolite activator protein
   4299..4391    -  CDS            lacI (fragment): lac repressor; lacI; The lac repressor binds to the lac operator to inhibit transcription in E. coli. This inhibition can be relieved by adding lactose or isopropyl-β-D-thiogalactopyranoside (IPTG).
   4574..5162    -  rep_origin     ori: high-copy-number ColE1/pMB1/pBR322/pUC origin of replication
   5333..6193    -  CDS            AmpR: β-lactamase; bla; confers resistance to ampicillin, carbenicillin, and related antibiotics
   6194..6298    -  promoter       AmpR promoter: bla
   6325..6753    +  rep_origin     f1 ori (sequence partly withheld): f1 bacteriophage origin of replication; arrow indicates direction of (+) strand synthesis
   6784..6941    -  CDS            lacZα (fragment): LacZα fragment of β-galactosidase; lacZ fragment
   6944..6962    +  promoter       T7 promoter: promoter for bacteriophage T7 RNA polymerase
   6977..7026    +  enhancer       CMV enhancer (fragment): human cytomegalovirus immediate early enhancer
>Addgene plasmid #184620 | pCIS.MTRIA-UTS | addgene full sequence | sequence record 364926 | Addgene NGS Result
CGTTACATAACTTACGGTAAATGGCCCGCCTGGCTGACCGCCCAACGACCCCCGCCCATTGACGTCAATA
ATGACGTATGTTCCCATAGTAACGCCAATAGGGACTTTCCATTGACGTCAATGGGTGGAGTATTTACGGT
AAACTGCCCACTTGGCAGTACATCAAGTGTATCATATGCCAAGTACGCCCCCTATTGACGTCAATGACGG
TAAATGGCCCGCCTGGCATTATGCCCAGTACATGACCTTATGGGACTTTCCTACTTGGCAGTACATCTAC
GTATTAGTCATCGCTATTACCATGGTCGAGGTGAGCCCCACGTTCTGCTTCACTCTCCCCATCTCCCCCC
CCTCCCCACCCCCAATTTTGTATTTATTTATTTTTTAATTATTTTGTGCAGCGATGGGGGCGGGGGGGGG
GGGGGSGCGCGCCAGGCGGGGCGGGGCGGGGCGAGGGGCGGGGCGGGGCGAGGCGGAGAGGTGCGGCGGC
AGCCAATCAGAGCGGCGCGCTCCGAAAGTTTCCTTTTATGGCGAGGCGGCGGCGGCGGCGGCCCTATAAA
AAGCGAAGCGCGCGGCGGGCGGGAGTCGCTGCGCGCTGCCTTCGCCCCGTGCCCCGCTCCGCCGCCGCCT
CGCGCCGCCCGCCCCGGCTCTGACTGACCGCGTTACTCCCACAGGTGAGCGGGCGGGACGGCCCTTCTCC
TCCGGGCTGTAATTAGCGCTTGGTTTAATGACGGCTTGTTTCTTTTCTGTGGCTGCGTGAAAGCCTTGAG
GGGCTCCGGGAGGGCCCTTTGTGCGGGGGGAGCGGCTCGGGGGGTGCGTGCGTGTGTGTGTGCGTGGGGA
GCGCCGCGTGCGGCTCCGCGCTGCCCGGCGGCTGTGAGCGCTGCGGGCGCGGCGCGGGGCTTTGTGCGCT
CCGCAGTGTGCGCGAGGGGAGCGCGGCCGGGGGCGGTGCCCCGCGGTGCGGGGGGGGCTGCGAGGGGAAC
AAAGGCTGCGTGCGGGGTGTGTGCGTGGGGGGGTGAGCAGGGGGTGTGGGCGCGTCGGTCGGGCTGCAAC
CCCCCCTGCACCCCCCTCCCCGAGTTGCTGAGCACGGCCCGGCTTCGGGTGCGGGGCTCCGTACGGGGCG
TGGCGCGGGGCTCGCCGTGCCGGGCGGGGGGTGGCGGCAGGTGGGGGTGCCGGGCGGGGCGGGGCCGCCT
CGGGCCGGGGAGGGCTCGGGGGAGGGGCGCGGCGGCCCCCGGAGCGCCGGCGGCTGTCGAGGCGCGGCGA
GCCGCAGCCATTGCCTTTTATGGTAATCGTGCGAGAGGGCGCAGGGACTTCCTTTGTCCCAAATCTGTGC
GGAGCCGAAATCTGGGAGGCGCCGCCGCACCCCCTCTAGCGGGCGCGGGGCGAAGCGGTGCGGCGCCGGC
AGGAAGGAAATGGGCGGGGAGGGCCTTCGTGCGTCGCCGCGCCGCCGTCCCCTTCTCCCTCTCCAGCCTC
GGGGCTGTCCGCGGGGGGACGGCTGCCTTCGGGGGGGACGGGGCAGGGCGGGGTTCGGCTTCTGGCGTGT
GACCGGCGGCTCTAGAGCCTCTGCTAACCATGTTCATGCCTTCTTCTTTTTCCTACAGCTCCTGGGCAAC
GTGCTGGTTATTGTGCTGTCTCATCATTTTGGCAAAGGATTCCTCGAGGTCGACGGTATCGATAAGCTTG
ATATCGAATTCACCATGCTAAACGTCTGTCTGCTTGGAGCTACGCCATCAGTGGAATCCAATCAAGAGAT
GACCACTGTGTCTGTGGAGCCCATAGTGGCGATGGTGGAAAAGATTTCCAATGTCACTGAGAGTCCAGTA
GAAAGTTCCCCAGAAGACATGGCTGCCACGTTCACCATTGGCACCATCCTGTCCCTAATGTGTCTGGTGG
GTGTGTCCGGAAATATCTACACGCTGGTTGTCATGTGCCACTCCATGCGCTCAGCTGCTTCAATGTACAT
CTACATCATCAACCTGGCAATGGCTGATCTGCTCTACTTGCTCACAATCCCATTTGTAGTGTGTACACAT
TTCCTGAAAGGATGGTACTTTGGGGACATAGGATGTCGGATCCTTATCAGCATGGACTTCCTTACAATGC
ATGCCAGCATTTTCACACTGACTGTCATGAGCACAGAACGTTACTTCGCCGTACTCAAGCCACTGGATAC
AGTCAAACGCTCAAAAAGCTACAGAAAAGCAATCGCACTGCTGGTGTGGACTGCCTCATTGATCCTCACA
TTACCCATGATCATCAGCGTCCAGCTCATGACAATGAACTCCAAGCAAATGTGCAACCCCACTCTGAGTC
CTCTCTCTTACAAAATCTACATCTCCTTTCTCTTTGGCACAAGCATTGTAGCTCCAGGGGTGATTATCGG
GTACTTGTATATACGCCTGTGCTACAAAATATGGCGAAATTTCAAAGGGAAATTAAACGTCTATATCAAG
GCCGACAAGCAGAAGAACGGCATCAAGGCGAACTTCCACATCCGCCACAACATCGAGGACGGCGGCGTGC
AGCTCGCCTACCACTACCAGCAGAACACCCCCATCGGCGACGGCCCCGTGCTGCTGCCCGACAACCACTA
CCTGAGCGTGCAGACCAAACTTTCGAAAGACCCCAACGAGAAGCGCGATCACATGGTCCTGCTGGAGTTC
GTGACCGCCGCCGGGATCACTCTCGGCATGGACGAGCTGTACAAGGGCGGTACCGGAGGGATGATGGTGA
GAAAGGGCGAGGAGCTGTTCACCGGGGTGGTGCCCATCCTGGTCGAGCTGGACGGCGACGTAAACGGCCA
CAAGTTCAGCGTGTCCGGCGAGGGTGAGGGCGATGCCACCTACGGCAAGCTGACCCTGAAGTTCATCTGC
ACCACCGGCAAGCTGCCCGTGCCCTGGCCCACCCTCGTGACCACCCTGACCTACGGCGTGCAGTGCTTCA
GCCGCTACCCCGACCACATGAAGCAGCACGACTTCTTCAAGTCCGCCATGCCCGAAGGCTACATCCAGGA
GCGCACCATCTTCTTCAAGGACGACGGCCACTACAAGACCCGCGCCGAGGTGAAGTTCGAGGGCGACACC
CTGGTGAACCGCATCGAGCTGAAGGGCATCGACTTCAAGGAGGACGGCAACATCCTGGGGCACAAGCTGG
AGTACAACTCAGTAATCTCCAAGGCAAAGATACGCACAGTGAAAATGATCTTTACCATTGTGCTCCTGTT
CTGGGCCTGCTTCTTACCTTTTTGGATCTGGCAGCTTCTGAATCAGTTCCAGCCCACATTGGATCTCTCC
ACCAAGGCCAAGCGCAACATCAACTATCTAACCACATGCCTAACCTACAGCAACAGCTGCATCAACCCGT
TCCTCTACACTTTACTCACCAAGAACTACAAGGAATACCTTCGCAAGAGACAGAGGACTTGGACGGCTGG
CAGCTACCTTAACCGGCGGAATCGTTTTCAGCGGTCACCTCGTCGCTCCTTGTCATCCAGCAGTCAGCAG
TGCACAGAGAGCTTTGTGCTCGCACATACCTCTCGCACCAACAACAGCAGCCTCTGAACTAGTTCTAGAG
CGGCCGCTTCACTCCTCAGGTGCAGGCTGCCTATCAGAAGGTGGTGGCTGGTGTGGCCAATGCCCTGGCT
CACAAATACCACTGAGATCTTTTTCCCTCTGCCAAAAATTATGGGGACATCATGAAGCCCCTTGAGCATC
TGACTTCTGGCTAATAAAGGAAATTTATTTTCATTGCAATAGTGTGTTGGAATTTTTTGTGTCTCTCACT
CGGAAGGACATATGGGAGGGCAAATCATTTAAAACATCAGAATGAGTATTTGGTTTAGAGTTTGGCAACA
TATGCCCATATGCTGGCTGCCATGAACAAAGGTTGGCTATAAAGAGGTCATCAGTATATGAAACAGCCCC
CTGCTGTCCATTCCTTATTCCATAGAAAAGCCTTGACTTGAGGTTAGATTTTTTTTATATTTTGTTTTGT
GTTATTTTTTTCTTTAACATCCCTAAAATTTTCCTTACATGTTTTACTAGCCAGATTTTTCCTCCTCTCC
TGACTACTCCCAGTCATAGCTGTCCCTCTTCTCTTATGAAGATCCCTCGACCTGGAGCTCCAGCTTTTGT
TCCCTTTAGTGAGGGTTAATTTCGAGCTTGGCGTAATCATGGTCATAGCTGTTTCCTGTGTGAAATTGTT
ATCCGCTCACAATTCCACACAACATACGAGCCGGAAGCATAAAGTGTAAAGCCTGGGGTGCCTAATGAGT
GAGCTAACTCACATTAATTGCGTTGCGCTCACTGCCCGCTTTCCAGTCGGGAAACCTGTCGTGCCAGCTG
CATTAATGAATCGGCCAACGCGCGGGGAGAGGCGGTTTGCGTATTGGGCGCTCTTCCGCTTCCTCGCTCA
CTGACTCGCTGCGCTCGGTCGTTCGGCTGCGGCGAGCGGTATCAGCTCACTCAAAGGCGGTAATACGGTT
ATCCACAGAATCAGGGGATAACGCAGGAAAGAACATGTGAGCAAAAGGCCAGCAAAAGGCCAGGAACCGT
AAAAAGGCCGCGTTGCTGGCGTTTTTCCATAGGCTCCGCCTCCCTGACGAGCATCACAAAAATCGACGCT
CAAGTCAGAGGTGGCGAAACCCGACAGGACTATAAAGATACCAGGCGTTTCCCCCTGGAAGCTCCCTCGT
GCGCTCTCCTGTTCCGACCCTGCCGCTTACCGGATACCTGTCCGCCTTTCTCCCTTCGGGAAGCGTGGCG
CTTTCTCATAGCTCACGCTGTAGGTATCTCAGTTCGGTGTAGGTCGTTCGCTCCAAGCTGGGCTGTGTGC
ACGAACCCCCCGTTCAGCCCGACCGCTGCGCCTTATCCGGTAACTATCGTCTTGAGTCCAACCCGGTAAG
ACACGACTTATCGCCACTGGCAGCAGCCACTGGTAACAGGATTAGCAGAGCGAGGTATGTAGGCGGTGCT
ACAGAGTTCTTGAAGTGGTGGCCTAACTACGGCTACACTAGAAGAACAGTATTTGGTATCTGCGCTCTGC
TGAAGCCAGTTACCTTCGGAAAAAGAGTTGGTAGCTCTTGATCCGGCAAACAAACCACCGCTGGTAGCGG
TGGTTTTTTTGTTTGCAAGCAGCAGATTACGCGCAGAAAAAAAGGATCTCAAGAAGATCCTTTGATCTTT
TCTACGGGGTCTGACGCTCAGTGGAACGAAAACTCACGTTAAGGGATTTTGGTCATGAGATTATCAAAAA
GGATCTTCACCTAGATCCTTTTAAATTAAAAATGAAGTTTTAAATCAATCTAAAGTATATATGAGTAAAC
TTGGTCTGACAGTTACCAATGCTTAATCAGTGAGGCACCTATCTCAGCGATCTGTCTATTTCGTTCATCC
ATAGTTGCCTGACTCCCCGTCGTGTAGATAACTACGATACGGGAGGGCTTACCATCTGGCCCCAGTGCTG
CAATGATACCGCGAGACCCACGCTCACCGGCTCCAGATTTATCAGCAATAAACCAGCCAGCCGGAAGGGC
CGAGCGCAGAAGTGGTCCTGCAACTTTATCCGCCTCCATCCAGTCTATTAATTGTTGCCGGGAAGCTAGA
GTAAGTAGTTCGCCAGTTAATAGTTTGCGCAACGTTGTTGCCATTGCTACAGGCATCGTGGTGTCACGCT
CGTCGTTTGGTATGGCTTCATTCAGCTCCGGTTCCCAACGATCAAGGCGAGTTACATGATCCCCCATGTT
GTGCAAAAAAGCGGTTAGCTCCTTCGGTCCTCCGATCGTTGTCAGAAGTAAGTTGGCCGCAGTGTTATCA
CTCATGGTTATGGCAGCACTGCATAATTCTCTTACTGTCATGCCATCCGTAAGATGCTTTTCTGTGACTG
GTGAGTACTCAACCAAGTCATTCTGAGAATAGTGTATGCGGCGACCGAGTTGCTCTTGCCCGGCGTCAAT
ACGGGATAATACCGCGCCACATAGCAGAACTTTAAAAGTGCTCATCATTGGAAAACGTTCTTCGGGGCGA
AAACTCTCAAGGATCTTACCGCTGTTGAGATCCAGTTCGATGTAACCCACTCGTGCACCCAACTGATCTT
CAGCATCTTTTACTTTCACCAGCGTTTCTGGGTGAGCAAAAACAGGAAGGCAAAATGCCGCAAAAAAGGG
AATAAGGGCGACACGGAAATGTTGAATACTCATACTCTTCCTTTTTCAATATTATTGAAGCATTTATCAG
GGTTATTGTCTCATGAGCGGATACATATTTGAATGTATTTAGAAAAATAAACAAATAGGGGTTCCGCGCA
CATTTCCCCGAAAAGTGCCACCTG
[124 nt withheld, positions 6325-6448]
C
[91 nt withheld, positions 6450-6540]
A
[49 nt withheld, positions 6542-6590]
CCTTTGACGTTGGAGTCCACGTTCTTT
[37 nt withheld, positions 6618-6654]
ACCCTATCTCGGTCTATTCTTTTGATTTATAAGGGATTTTGCCGATTTCGGCCTATTGGTTAAAAAATGA
GCTGATTTAACAAAAATTTAACGCGAATTTTAACAAAATATTAACGCTTACAATTTCCATTCGCCATTCA
GGCTGCGCAACTGTTGGGAAGGGCGATCGGTGCGGGCCTCTTCGCTATTACGCCAGCTGGCGAAAGGGGG
ATGTGCTGCAAGGCGATTAAGTTGGGTAACGCCAGGGTTTTCCCAGTCACGACGTTGTAAAACGACGGCC
AGTGAATTGTAATACGACTCACTATAGGGCGAATTGGGTACCTAGTAATCAATTACGGGGTCATTAGTTC
ATAGCCCATATATGGAGTTCCG
